Addgene plasmid #211179: pBiT3.1-C_DNAAF10:1-357
Purpose: Mammalian expression of full-length human DNAAF10. C-terminal HiBiT tag.
Depositing lab: Cheryl Arrowsmith. Depositing organization: University of Toronto. Publication: A Target Class Ligandability Evaluation of WD40 Repeat-Containing Proteins. Ackloo S, Li F, Szewczyk M, Seitova A, Loppnau P, Zeng H, Xu J, Ahmad S, Arnautova YA, Baghaie AJ, Beldar S, Bolotokova A, Centrella PA, Chau I, Clark MA, Cuozzo JW, Dehghani-Tafti S, Disch JS, Dong A, Dumas A, Feng JA, Ghiabi P, Gibson E, Gilmer J, Goldman B, Green SR, Guie MA, Guilinger JP, Harms N, Herasymenko O, Houliston S, Hutchinson A, Kearnes S, Keefe AD, Kimani SW, Kramer T, Kutera M, Kwak HA, Lento C, Li Y, Liu J, Loup J, Machado RAC, Mulhern CJ, Perveen S, Righetto GL, Riley P, Shrestha S, Sigel EA, Silva M, Sintchak MD, Slakman BL, Taylor RD, Thompson J, Torng W, Underkoffler C, von Rechenberg M, Walsh RT, Watson I, Wilson DJ, Wolf E, Yadav M, Yazdi AK, Zhang J, Zhang Y, Santhakumar V, Edwards AM, Barsyte-Lovejoy D, Schapira M, Brown PJ, Halabelian L, Arrowsmith CH. J Med Chem. 2025 Jan 23;68(2):1092-1112. doi: 10.1021/acs.jmedchem.4c02010. Epub 2024 Nov 4. PubMed 39495097.
Backbone
  Vector backbone: pBiT3.1-C
  Backbone manufacturer: Promega
  Vector type: Mammalian Expression
  Selectable markers: Neomycin (select with G418)
Growth in bacteria
  Bacterial resistance: Kanamycin, 50 μg/mL
  Growth temperature: 37°C
  Growth strain: DH5alpha
  Copy number: High Copy
Gene/Insert
  Gene/Insert name: DNAAF10:M1-I357 (alt name: WDR92)
  Species: H. sapiens (human)
  Insert size (bp): 1071
  Mutation: wild type
  Entrez Gene: WDR92
  Promoter: CMV
  Tag / fusion protein: GSSGGSSGVSGWRLFKKIS (C terminal on insert)
  Cloning method: Ligation Independent Cloning
  Sequencing primers: 5′ T7; 3′ TTGCTCAGCGGTGGCAGCAG
Resource information
  A portion of this plasmid was derived from a plasmid made by: Mammalian Gene Collection (BC066657)
Terms and licenses: Academic/Nonprofit Terms; Industry Terms: Not Available to Industry
Depositor comments: 5' Cloning Site: EcoR1 (not destroyed), 3' Cloning Site: Xho1 (not destroyed).
How to cite: pBiT3.1-C_DNAAF10:1-357 was a gift from Cheryl Arrowsmith (Addgene plasmid # 211179 ; http://n2t.net/addgene:211179 ; RRID:Addgene_211179)
