[The description below was written by a language model from this plasmid's Addgene catalogue record and pLannotate feature annotations shown in this document.]
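Description:
pBiT3.1-C_DNAAF10:1-357 is a mammalian expression plasmid built on Promega's pBiT3.1-C backbone and encodes full-length, wild-type human DNAAF10 (also known as WDR92; residues M1–I357, 1,071 bp) with a C-terminal HiBiT tag. The coding sequence, derived from a Mammalian Gene Collection clone, was inserted by ligation-independent cloning between EcoRI and XhoI sites that remain intact. Expression is driven by the CMV immediate-early enhancer and promoter. A chimeric β-globin/immunoglobulin intron follows to improve transcript processing, and an SV40 polyadenylation signal terminates the transcript. A T7 promoter sits just upstream of the open reading frame and serves as a sequencing primer site. The short HiBiT peptide is joined to the insert through a flexible glycine-serine linker. It complements the LgBiT fragment to reconstitute NanoLuc luciferase activity, so the tagged protein can be quantified by luminescence.

The plasmid replicates in E. coli from a high-copy ColE1/pUC-type origin and is selected with kanamycin through an EM7-driven neo (nptII) gene, which is preceded by a loxP site. The catalogue lists neomycin/G418 as the mammalian selectable marker. However, the feature table shows only the bacterial EM7 promoter directly upstream of neo, along with a separate SV40 promoter-driven blasticidin S deaminase cassette with a synthetic poly(A) signal that the catalogue does not mention, so the mammalian selection should be checked against the sequence. The small "SET1" and large T antigen fragments in the annotation are probably incidental matches to vector sequence. The construct comes from a study of the ligandability of WD40 repeat proteins. The record does not describe the specific assays, but the HiBiT tag suits luminescence-based measurement of DNAAF10 levels or ligand engagement in cells.
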