Features (pLannotate 1.2.2; 17 found; start..end, strand, type, name):
     24..105     -  polyA_signal   SV40 poly(A) signal: SV40 polyadenylation signal
    128..211     -  CDS            large T antigen (fragment): large T antigen from SV40 (simian virus 40)
    276..641     +  enhancer       CMV enhancer: human cytomegalovirus immediate early enhancer
    643..842     +  promoter       CMV promoter: human cytomegalovirus (CMV) immediate early promoter
    981..1113    +  intron         chimeric intron: chimera between introns from human β-globin and immunoglobulin heavy chain genes
   1157..1175    +  promoter       T7 promoter: promoter for bacteriophage T7 RNA polymerase
   1243..2313    +  CDS            DNAAF10: DAA10_HUMAN - Also known as WDR92. Experimental evidence at protein level: Swiss-Prot protein existence level 1. Key assembly factor specifically required for the stability of axonemal dynein heavy chains in cytoplasm. From Homo sapiens (Human).
   2409..2436    +  CDS            SET1 (fragment): solubility-enhancement tag derived from T7 phage gene 10B
   2462..2583    -  polyA_signal   SV40 poly(A) signal: SV40 polyadenylation signal
   2606..2674    -  CDS            large T antigen (fragment): large T antigen from SV40 (simian virus 40)
   2698..2731    +  protein_bind   loxP: Cre-mediated recombination occurs in the 8-bp core sequence (GCATACAT). Cre recombinase
   2741..2788    +  promoter       EM7 promoter: synthetic bacterial promoter&nbsp
   2820..3611    +  CDS            neo: KKA2_KLEPN - Also known as kan, nptII. Experimental evidence at protein level: Swiss-Prot protein existence level 1. Resistance to kanamycin, neomycin, paromomycin, ribostamycin, butirosin and gentamicin B. From Klebsiella pneumoniae.
   3772..4360    -  rep_origin     ori: high-copy-number ColE1/pMB1/pBR322/pUC origin of replication
   4486..4534    -  polyA_signal   poly(A) signal: synthetic polyadenylation signal
   4558..4956    -  CDS            BSD: blasticidin S deaminase; Aspergillus terreus BSD; confers resistance to blasticidin
   4987..5344    -  promoter       SV40 promoter: SV40 enhancer and early promoter
>Addgene plasmid #211179 | pBiT3.1-C_DNAAF10:1-357 | addgene full sequence | sequence record 425878 | Addgene NGS Result
AAGACGCGTTAATTAAGACGTCGGCAGTGAAAAAAATGCTTTATTTGTGAAATTTGTGATGCTATTGCTT
TATTTGTAACCATTATAAGCTGCAATAAACAAGTTAACAACAACAATTGCATTCATTTTATGTTTCAGGT
TCAGGGGGAGGTGTGGGAGGTTTTTTAAAGCAAGTAAAACCTCTACAAATGTGGTATGGCTGATTATGAT
CCGCGGCCGCAATACGTCGACGTTATCAGCTGACTTCGTACGAGAGCCTAGGATTATGGCGCGCCACTAG
TTATTAATAGTAATCAATTACGGGGTCATTAGTTCATAGCCCATATATGGAGTTCCGCGTTACATAACTT
ACGGTAAATGGCCCGCCTGGCTGACCGCCCAACGACCCCCGCCCATTGACGTCAATAATGACGTATGTTC
CCATAGTAACGCCAATAGGGACTTTCCATTGACGTCAATGGGTGGAGTATTTACGGTAAACTGCCCACTT
GGCAGTACATCAAGTGTATCATATGCCAAGTCCGCCCCCTATTGACGTCAATGACGGTAAATGGCCCGCC
TGGCATTATGCCCAGTACATGACCTTACGGGACTTTCCTACTTGGCAGTACATCTACGTATTAGTCATCG
CTATTACCATGGTGATGCGGTTTTGGCAGTACACCAATGGGCGTGGATAGCGGTTTGACTCACGGGGATT
TCCAAGTCTCCACCCCATTGACGTCAATGGGAGTTTGTTTTGGCACCAAAATCAACGGGACTTTCCAAAA
TGTCGTAATAACCCCGCCCCGTTGACGCAAATGGGCGGTAGGCGTGTACGGTGGGAGGTCTATATAAGCA
GAGCTGGTTTAGTGAACCGTCAGATCACTAGAATCTTTATTGCGGTAGTTTATCACAGTTAAATTGCTAA
CGCAGTCAGTGCTTCTGACACAACAGTCTCGAACTTAAGCTGCAGAAGTTGGTCGTGAGGCACTGGGCAG
GTAAGTATCAAGGTTACAAGACAGGTTTAAGGAGACCAATAGAAACTGGGCTTGTCGAGACAGAGAAGAC
TCTTGCGTTTCTGATAGGCACCTATTGGTCTTACTGACATCCACTTTGCCTTTCTCTCCACAGGTGTCCA
CTCCCAGTTCAATTACAGCTCTTAAGGCTAGAGTATTAATACGACTCACTATAGGGGCGATCGCAACAAG
CTTCGGGAAGATCTGGAGCTAGCGGCGGGGGATCCGGTGGGAATTCGACACCATGTCGGCCTTCGAGAAG
CCTCAGATCATCGCCCATATCCAGAAGGGCTTCAACTACACGGTGTTTGACTGTAAGTGGGTGCCCTGCA
GCGCCAAATTTGTGACCATGGGCAACTTCGCACGGGGCACCGGCGTCATTCAGCTGTACGAGATCCAGCA
CGGGGACCTGAAGCTGCTTCGGGAGATTGAAAAGGCCAAACCTATTAAATGTGGAACATTTGGTGCAACA
TCTTTACAGCAGAGATATTTAGCTACTGGAGATTTTGGTGGAAACCTTCATATATGGAATTTAGAAGCTC
CAGAGATGCCAGTATATTCTGTAAAGGGCCATAAAGAAATTATAAATGCCATAGATGGCATAGGTGGACT
AGGAATTGGAGAAGGAGCACCTGAAATTGTGACTGGCAGCCGAGATGGAACTGTGAAGGTGTGGGACCCA
AGGCAAAAAGATGATCCTGTTGCTAATATGGAACCTGTACAAGGAGAAAACAAGAGAGACTGTTGGACTG
TGGCATTTGGCAATGCTTATAATCAAGAAGAACGTGTTGTTTGTGCTGGCTATGACAATGGGGATATCAA
ACTATTTGATCTCAGAAATATGGCATTACGGTGGGAGACAAACATCAAAAATGGGGTGTGTAGCTTGGAG
TTTGACAGAAAAGACATAAGTATGAATAAGTTAGTAGCCACATCTCTGGAAGGAAAGTTCCATGTTTTTG
ACATGAGAACACAGCATCCAACCAAAGGTTTTGCCTCTGTTTCAGAAAAGGCTCATAAATCTACTGTGTG
GCAGGTCCGACACCTGCCGCAGAACAGGGAGCTCTTTCTGACAGCTGGAGGCGCCGGCGGCCTTCACCTC
TGGAAGTATGAATACCCTATTCAGCGGTCAAAGAAAGATTCTGAGGGAATAGAAATGGGAGTCGCAGGTT
CTGTAAGCCTTCTGCAGAATGTTACGTTGTCCACCCAGCCCATTTCAAGTTTGGATTGGAGTCCAGATAA
AAGGGGTCTCTGCGTCTGTAGTTCATTTGACCAAACGGTGAGAGTACTGATCGTTACAAAGCTCAATAAA
ATTGGCTCGAGCGGTGGGAGCTCCGGTGTGAGCGGCTGGCGGCTGTTCAAGAAGATTAGCTAAGTTTAAA
CGGCCGCGACTCTAGACTGCAGGCATGCAAGCTGATTTGGCTGCTGCCACCGCTGAGCAAGGCCGCTTCG
AGCAGACATGATAAGATACATTGATGAGTTTGGACAAACCACAACTAGAATGCAGTGAAAAAAATGCTTT
ATTTGTGAAATTTGTGATGCTATTGCTTTATTTGTAACCATTATAAGCTGCAATAAACAAGTTAACAACA
ACAATTGCATTCATTTTATGTTTCAGGTTCAGGGGGAGATGTGGGAGGTTTTTTTAAGCAAGTAAAACCT
CTACAAATGTGGTAAAATCTTAATTAAGACTTCTAATATAACTTCGTATAGCATACATTATACGAAGTTA
TGGTTCCACTGTTGACAATTAATCATCGGCATAGTATATCGGCATAGTATAATACGACAAGGTGAGGAAC
TAAACCCAGGAGGCAGATCATGATTGAACAAGATGGATTGCACGCAGGTTCTCCGGCCGCTTGGGTGGAG
AGGCTATTCGGCTATGACTGGGCACAACAGACAATCGGCTGCTCTGATGCCGCCGTGTTCCGGCTGTCAG
CGCAGGGGCGCCCGGTTCTTTTTGTCAAGACCGACCTGTCCGGTGCCCTGAATGAACTGCAGGACGAGGC
AGCGCGGCTATCGTGGCTGGCCACGACGGGCGTTCCTTGCGCAGCTGTGCTCGACGTTGTCACTGAAGCG
GGAAGGGACTGGCTGCTATTGGGCGAAGTGCCGGGGCAGGATCTCCTGTCATCTCACCTTGCTCCTGCCG
AGAAAGTATCCATCATGGCTGATGCAATGCGGCGGCTGCATACGCTTGATCCGGCTACCTGCCCATTCGA
CCACCAAGCGAAACATCGCATCGAGCGAGCACGTACTCGGATGGAAGCCGGTCTTGTCGATCAGGATGAT
CTGGACGAAGAGCATCAGGGGCTCGCGCCAGCCGAACTGTTCGCCAGGCTCAAGGCGCGCATGCCCGACG
GCGAGGATCTCGTCGTGACCCATGGCGATGCCTGCTTGCCGAATATCATGGTGGAAAATGGCCGCTTTTC
TGGATTCATCGACTGTGGCCGGCTGGGTGTGGCGGACCGCTATCAGGACATAGCGTTGGCTACCCGTGAT
ATTGCTGAAGAGCTTGGCGGCGAATGGGCTGACCGCTTCCTCGTGCTTTACGGTATCGCCGCTCCCGATT
CGCAGCGCATCGCCTTCTATCGCCTTCTTGACGAGTTCTTCTGATTCGAAATGACCGACCAAGCGACGCC
CAACCGGTATCAGCTCACTCAAAGGCGGTAATACGGTTATCCACAGAATCAGGGGATAACGCAGGAAAGA
ACATGTGAGCAAAAGGCCAGCAAAAGGCCAGGAACCGTAAAAAGGCCGCGTTGCTGGCGTTTTTCCATAG
GCTCCGCCCCCCTGACGAGCATCACAAAAATCGACGCTCAAGTCAGAGGTGGCGAAACCCGACAGGACTA
TAAAGATACCAGGCGTTTCCCCCTGGAAGCTCCCTCGTGCGCTCTCCTGTTCCGACCCTGCCGCTTACCG
GATACCTGTCCGCCTTTCTCCCTTCGGGAAGCGTGGCGCTTTCTCATAGCTCACGCTGTAGGTATCTCAG
TTCGGTGTAGGTCGTTCGCTCCAAGCTGGGCTGTGTGCACGAACCCCCCGTTCAGCCCGACCGCTGCGCC
TTATCCGGTAACTATCGTCTTGAGTCCAACCCGGTAAGACACGACTTATCGCCACTGGCAGCAGCCACTG
GTAACAGGATTAGCAGAGCGAGGTATGTAGGCGGTGCTACAGAGTTCTTGAAGTGGTGGCCTAACTACGG
CTACACTAGAAGGACAGTATTTGGTATCTGCGCTCTGCTGAAGCCAGTTACCTTCGGAAAAAGAGTTGGT
AGCTCTTGATCCGGCAAACAAACCACCGCTGGTAGCGGTGGTTTTTTTGTTTGCAAGCAGCAGATTACGC
GCAGAAAAAAAGGATTTCAAGAAGATCCTTTGATCTTTTCTACGGGGTCTGACGCTCAGTGGAACGAAAA
CTCACGTTAAGGGATTTTGGTCATGAGATTATCAAAAAGGATCTTCACCTAGATCCTTTTATAGTCCGGA
ATCGTCACACAAAAAACCAACACACAGATGTAATGAAAATAAAGATATTTTATTGCGGCCATCGTGATGG
CTAGAGTTTAGCCCTCCCACACATAACCAGAGGGCAGCAATTCACGAATCCCAACTGCCGTCGGCTGTCC
ATCACTGTCCTTCACTATGGCTTTGATCCCAGGATGCAGATCGAGAAGCACCTGTCGGCACCGTCCGCAG
GGGCTCAAGATGCCCCTGTTCTCATTTCCGATCGCGACGATACAAGTCAGGTTGCCAGCTGCCGCAGCAG
CAGCAGTGCCCAGCACCACGAGTTCTGCACAAGGTCCCCCAGTAAAATGATATACATTGACACCAGTGAA
GATGCGGCCGTCGCTAGAGAGAGCTGCGCTGGCGACGCTGTAGTCTTCAGAGATGGGGATGCTGTTGATT
GTAGCCGTTGCTCTTTCAATGAGGGTGGATTCTTCTTGAGACAAAGGCTTGGCCATGGTGGCGCTAGTGT
CAGAAGAATCGAGCTTTTTGCAAAAGCCTAGGCCTCCAAAAAAGCCTCCTCACTACTTCTGGAATAGCTC
AGAGGCCGAGGCGGCCTCGGCCTCTGCATAAATAAAAAAAATTAGTCAGCCATGGGGCGGAGAATGGGCG
GAACTGGGCGGAGTTAGGGGCGGGATGGGCGGAGTTAGGGGCGGGACTATGGTTGCTGACTAATTGAGAT
GCATGCTTTGCATACTTCTGCCTGCTGGGGAGCCTGGGGACTTTCCACACCTGGTTGCTGACTAATTGAG
ATGCATGCTTTGCATACTTCTGCCTGCTGGGGAGCCTGGGGACTTTCCACACCCTAACTGACACACATTC
CACAGCTGGTTCTTTCCGCCTCAGAAGGTACCTAACCAAGTTCCTCTTTCAGAGGTTATTTCAGGCCATG
GTGCTGCGC
