>Addgene plasmid #211179 | pBiT3.1-C_DNAAF10:1-357 | depositor partial sequence | sequence record 411836 | Insert sequence
ATGTCGGCCTTCGAGAAGCCTCAGATCATCGCCCATATCCAGAAGGGCTTCAACTACACGGTGTTTGACT
GTAAGTGGGTGCCCTGCAGCGCCAAATTTGTGACCATGGGCAACTTCGCACGGGGCACCGGCGTCATTCA
GCTGTACGAGATCCAGCACGGGGACCTGAAGCTGCTTCGGGAGATTGAAAAGGCCAAACCTATTAAATGT
GGAACATTTGGTGCAACATCTTTACAGCAGAGATATTTAGCTACTGGAGATTTTGGTGGAAACCTTCATA
TATGGAATTTAGAAGCTCCAGAGATGCCAGTATATTCTGTAAAGGGCCATAAAGAAATTATAAATGCCAT
AGATGGCATAGGTGGACTAGGAATTGGAGAAGGAGCACCTGAAATTGTGACTGGCAGCCGAGATGGAACT
GTGAAGGTGTGGGACCCAAGGCAAAAAGATGATCCTGTTGCTAATATGGAACCTGTACAAGGAGAAAACA
AGAGAGACTGTTGGACTGTGGCATTTGGCAATGCTTATAATCAAGAAGAACGTGTTGTTTGTGCTGGCTA
TGACAATGGGGATATCAAACTATTTGATCTCAGAAATATGGCATTACGGTGGGAGACAAACATCAAAAAT
GGGGTGTGTAGCTTGGAGTTTGACAGAAAAGACATAAGTATGAATAAGTTAGTAGCCACATCTCTGGAAG
GAAAGTTCCATGTTTTTGACATGAGAACACAGCATCCAACCAAAGGTTTTGCCTCTGTTTCAGAAAAGGC
TCATAAATCTACTGTGTGGCAGGTCCGACACCTGCCGCAGAACAGGGAGCTCTTTCTGACAGCTGGAGGC
GCCGGCGGCCTTCACCTCTGGAAGTATGAATACCCTATTCAGCGGTCAAAGAAAGATTCTGAGGGAATAG
AAATGGGAGTCGCAGGTTCTGTAAGCCTTCTGCAGAATGTTACGTTGTCCACCCAGCCCATTTCAAGTTT
GGATTGGAGTCCAGATAAAAGGGGTCTCTGCGTCTGTAGTTCATTTGACCAAACGGTGAGAGTACTGATC
GTTACAAAGCTCAATAAAATT
